Addgene plasmid #60897: Cerulean(1-158) in pcDNAI/Amp
Purpose: This vector attaches Cerulean(1-158) to the N-terminus of a protein.
Depositing lab: Catherine Berlot. Depositing organization: Geisinger Health Center. Publication: Analysis of G protein betagamma dimer formation in live cells using multicolor bimolecular fluorescence complementation demonstrates preferences of beta1 for particular gamma subunits. Mervine SM, Yost EA, Sabo JL, Hynes TR, Berlot CH. Mol Pharmacol. 2006 Jul;70(1):194-205. Epub 2006 Apr 26. 10.1124/mol.106.022616 PubMed 16641313.
Backbone
  Vector backbone: pcDNA1/amp
  Backbone manufacturer: Invitrogen
  Backbone size w/o insert (bp): 4800
  Total vector size (bp): 5245
  Modifications to backbone: BglII site introduced into the polylinker 3' to the BamHI site
  Vector type: Mammalian Expression
Growth in bacteria
  Bacterial resistance: Ampicillin, 100 μg/mL
  Growth temperature: 37°C
  Growth strain: DH10B
  Copy number: High Copy
Gene/Insert
  Gene/Insert name: Cerulean(1-158) (alt name: Fragment of mCerulean, a modified form of cyan fluorescent protein.)
  Species: Aequorea victoria
  Insert size (bp): 445
  Promoter: CMV
  Cloning method: Restriction Enzyme; 5′ cloning site BamHI (not destroyed); 3′ cloning site BglII (not destroyed)
  Sequencing primers: 5′ T7; 3′ SP6
Resource information
  A portion of this plasmid was derived from a plasmid made by: Cerulean(1-158) was amplified by PCR from monomeric Cerulean (David Piston, Vanderbilt University, Nashville, TN).
Terms and licenses: Academic/Nonprofit Terms; Industry Terms: Not Available to Industry
Depositor comments: Reference for mCerulean: Rizzo MA, Springer GH, Granada B, Piston DW. An improved cyan fluorescent protein variant useful for FRET. Nat Biotechnol. 2004;22(4):445-9. PubMed PMID: 14990965.
How to cite: Cerulean(1-158) in pcDNAI/Amp was a gift from Catherine Berlot (Addgene plasmid # 60897 ; http://n2t.net/addgene:60897 ; RRID:Addgene_60897)
