[The description below was written by a language model from this plasmid's Addgene catalogue record and pLannotate feature annotations shown in this document.]
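Description:
Cerulean(1-158) in pcDNAI/Amp is a mammalian expression plasmid of about 5.2 kb built on the Invitrogen pcDNAI/Amp backbone. It is designed to fuse an N-terminal fragment of the cyan fluorescent protein mCerulean (residues 1-158, an Aequorea victoria GFP derivative) to the N-terminus of a protein of interest. It is propagated in E. coli as a high-copy plasmid through a ColE1/pUC-type origin and selected with ampicillin via the β-lactamase gene. An f1 origin is also present and could allow single-stranded DNA production. An SV40 origin lies near fragments of polyomavirus sequence carried in the backbone and can support episomal replication in cells that supply large T antigen.

The Cerulean fragment was amplified from monomeric Cerulean and cloned between BamHI and a BglII site that the depositor introduced into the polylinker just 3' of BamHI. Both sites are retained, so a partner coding sequence can be inserted downstream in frame. Expression is driven by the CMV immediate early enhancer and promoter. Transcript processing relies on the SV40 small t intron and the SV40 polyadenylation signal, and the other T antigen hits in that region are non-expressed remnants of this cassette. T7 and SP6 promoters flank the insert and serve as sequencing primer sites. The automated annotation labels the insert as the mVenus fragment VN173, which reflects the close sequence similarity among GFP variants rather than the actual identity stated in the catalogue.

The non-fluorescent fragment is intended for bimolecular fluorescence complementation, where fluorescence is restored when it meets a complementary C-terminal fragment on an interacting partner. The associated study used multicolor BiFC to compare G protein β and γ subunit dimer formation in live cells.
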