Features (pLannotate 1.2.2; 20 found; start..end, strand, type, name):
      2..570     +  rep_origin     ori: high-copy-number ColE1/pMB1/pBR322/pUC origin of replication
    603..1061    -  rep_origin     f1 ori (sequence partly withheld): f1 bacteriophage origin of replication; arrow indicates direction of (+) strand synthesis
   1049..1170    -  CDS            M13 gene IV (fragment) (sequence partly withheld): pIV; IV; phage assembly
   1272..1376    +  promoter       AmpR promoter: bla
   1377..2237    +  CDS            AmpR: β-lactamase; bla; confers resistance to ampicillin, carbenicillin, and related antibiotics
   2310..2689    +  enhancer       CMV enhancer: human cytomegalovirus immediate early enhancer
   2690..2893    +  promoter       CMV promoter: human cytomegalovirus (CMV) immediate early promoter
   2889..2922    +  LTR            5' LTR (truncated) (fragment): truncated 5' long terminal repeat (LTR) from HIV-1
   2938..2956    +  promoter       T7 promoter: promoter for bacteriophage T7 RNA polymerase
   2994..3468    +  CDS            VN173 (fragment): N-terminal fragment of mVenus for use in bimolecular fluorescence complementation (BiFC) (Kodama and Hu, 2010)
   3517..3535    -  promoter       SP6 promoter: promoter for bacteriophage SP6 RNA polymerase
   3543..3617    +  CDS            small t antigen (fragment): SV40 (simian virus 40) small t antigen
   3619..3684    +  intron         small t intron: SV40 (simian virus 40) small t antigen intron
   3814..3834    +  CDS            SV40 NLS: nuclear localization signal of SV40 (simian virus 40) large T antigen
   3841..3975    +  CDS            LT_POVHA (fragment): Protein inferred from homology: Swiss-Prot protein existence level 3. Isoform large T antigen is a key early protein essential for both driving viral replication and inducing cellular transformation. Plays a role in viral genome replication by driving entry of quiescent cells into the cell cycle and by autoregulating the synthesis of viral early mRNA. Displays highly oncogenic activities by corrupting the host cellular checkpoint mechanisms that guard cell division and the transcription, replication, and repair of DNA. Participates in the modulation of cellular gene expression preceeding viral
   4000..4083    +  CDS            large T antigen (fragment): large T antigen from SV40 (simian virus 40)
   4106..4240    +  polyA_signal   SV40 poly(A) signal: SV40 polyadenylation signal
   4241..4609    -  CDS            VP2_POVMA (fragment): Experimental evidence at protein level: Swiss-Prot protein existence level 1. [Isoform VP3]: structural protein that resides within the core of the capsid surrounded by 72 VP1 pentamers. Following virus endocytosis and trafficking to the endoplasmic reticulum, VP2 and VP3 form oligomers and integrate into the endoplasmic reticulum membrane. Heterooligomer VP2-VP3 may create a viroporin for transporting the viral genome across the endoplasmic reticulum membrane to the cytoplasm. Nuclear entry of the viral DNA involves the selective exposure and importin recognition of VP2 or Vp3 nuclear localiz
   4977..5075    -  CDS            VP1_POVMP (fragment): Experimental evidence at protein level: Swiss-Prot protein existence level 1. Forms an icosahedral capsid with a T=7 symmetry and a 40 nm diameter. The capsid is composed of 72 pentamers linked to each other by disulfide bonds and associated with VP2 or VP3 proteins. Interacts with terminal alpha(2,3)-linked sialic acids on the cell surface to provide virion attachment to target cell. This attachment induces virion internalization predominantly through caveolin-mediated endocytosis. Once attached, the virion is internalized by caveolin- mediated endocytosis and traffics to the endoplasmic reti
   5086..5221    +  rep_origin     SV40 ori: SV40 origin of replication
>Addgene plasmid #60897 | Cerulean(1-158) in pcDNAI/Amp | depositor full sequence | sequence record 112494 | Cerulean(1-158) in pcDNAI/Amp sequence 5245 bps
GGCGTAATCTGCTGCTTGCAAACAAAAAAACCACCGCTACCAGCGGTGGTTTGTTTGCCGGATCAAGAGC
TACCAACTCTTTTTCCGAAGGTAACTGGCTTCAGCAGAGCGCAGATACCAAATACTGTCCTTCTAGTGTA
GCCGTAGTTAGGCCACCACTTCAAGAACTCTGTAGCACCGCCTACATACCTCGCTCTGCTAATCCTGTTA
CCAGTGGCTGCTGCCAGTGGCGATAAGTCGTGTCTTACCGGGTTGGACTCAAGACGATAGTTACCGGATA
AGGCGCAGCGGTCGGGCTGAACGGGGGGTTCGTGCACACAGCCCAGCTTGGAGCGAACGACCTACACCGA
ACTGAGATACCTACAGCGTGAGCATTGAGAAAGCGCCACGCTTCCCGAAGGGAGAAAGGCGGACAGGTAT
CCGGTAAGCGGCAGGGTCGGAACAGGAGAGCGCACGAGGGAGCTTCCAGGGGGAAACGCCTGGTATCTTT
ATAGTCCTGTCGGGTTTCGCCACCTCTGACTTGAGCGTCGATTTTTGTGATGCTCGTCAGGGGGGCGGAG
CCTATGGAAAAACGCCAGCAACGCAAGCTAGCTTCTAGCTAGAAATTGTAAACGTTAATATTTTGTTAAA
ATTCGCGTTAAATTTTTGTTAAATCAGCTCATTTTTTAACCAATAGGCCGAAATCGGCAAAATCCCTTAT
AAATCAAAAGAATAGCCCGAGATAGGGT
[37 nt withheld, positions 729-765]
AAAGAACGTGGACTCCAACGTCAAAGGGCGAAAAACCGTCTATCAGGGCGATGGCC
[115 nt withheld, positions 822-936]
G
[144 nt withheld, positions 938-1081]
ACCGTATAACGTGCTTTCCTCGTTG
[64 nt withheld, positions 1107-1170]
CTGGATTACCAAAGGGCCTCGTGATACGCCTATTTTTATAGGTTAATGTCATGATAATAATGGTTTCTTA
GACGTCAGGTGGCACTTTTCGGGGAAATGTGCGCGGAACCCCTATTTGTTTATTTTTCTAAATACATTCA
AATATGTATCCGCTCATGAGACAATAACCCTGATAAATGCTTCAATAATATTGAAAAAGGAAGAGTATGA
GTATTCAACATTTCCGTGTCGCCCTTATTCCCTTTTTTGCGGCATTTTGCCTTCCTGTTTTTGCTCACCC
AGAAACGCTGGTGAAAGTAAAAGATGCTGAAGATCAGTTGGGTGCACGAGTGGGTTACATCGAACTGGAT
CTCAACAGCGGTAAGATCCTTGAGAGTTTTCGCCCCGAAGAACGTTTTCCAATGATGAGCACTTTTAAAG
TTCTGCTATGTGGCGCGGTATTATCCCGTGTTGACGCCGGGCAAGAGCAACTCGGTCGCCGCATACACTA
TTCTCAGAATGACTTGGTTGAGTACTCACCAGTCACAGAAAAGCATCTTACGGATGGCATGACAGTAAGA
GAATTATGCAGTGCTGCCATAACCATGAGTGATAACACTGCGGCCAACTTACTTCTGACAACGATCGGAG
GACCGAAGGAGCTAACCGCTTTTTTGCACAACATGGGGGATCATGTAACTCGCCTTGATCGTTGGGAACC
GGAGCTGAATGAAGCCATACCAAACGACGAGCGTGACACCACGATGCCTGCAGCAATGGCAACAACGTTG
CGCAAACTATTAACTGGCGAACTACTTACTCTAGCTTCCCGGCAACAATTAATAGACTGGATGGAGGCGG
ATAAAGTTGCAGGACCACTTCTGCGCTCGGCCCTTCCGGCTGGCTGGTTTATTGCTGATAAATCTGGAGC
CGGTGAGCGTGGGTCTCGCGGTATCATTGCAGCACTGGGGCCAGATGGTAAGCCCTCCCGTATCGTAGTT
ATCTACACGACGGGGAGTCAGGCAACTATGGATGAACGAAATAGACAGATCGCTGAGATAGGTGCCTCAC
TGATTAAGCATTGGTAACTGTCAGACCAAGTTTACTCATATATACTTTAGATTGATTTAAAACTTCATTT
TTAATTTCTCTAGCGCGTTGACATTGATTATTGACTAGTTATTAATAGTAATCAATTACGGGGTCATTAG
TTCATAGCCCATATATGGAGTTCCGCGTTACATAACTTACGGTAAATGGCCCGCCTGGCTGACCGCCCAA
CGACCCCCGCCCATTGACGTCAATAATGACGTATGTTCCCATAGTAACGCCAATAGGGACTTTCCATTGA
CGTCAATGGGTGGACTATTTACGGTAAACTGCCCACTTGGCAGTACATCAAGTGTATCATATGCCAAGTA
CGCCCCCTATTGACGTCAATGACGGTAAATGGCCCGCCTGGCATTATGCCCAGTACATGACCTTATGGGA
CTTTCCTACTTGGCAGTACATCTACGTATTAGTCATCGCTATTACCATGGTGATGCGGTTTTGGCAGTAC
ATCAATGGGCGTGGATAGCGGTTTGACTCACGGGGATTTCCAAGTCTCCACCCCATTGACGTCAATGGGA
GTTTGTTTTGGCACCAAAATCAACGGGACTTTCCAAAATGTCGTAACAACTCCGCCCCATTGACGCAAAT
GGGCGGTAGGCGTGTACGGTGGGAGGTCTATATAAGCAGAGCTCTCTGGCTAACTAGAGAACCCACTGCT
TACTGGCTTATCGAAATTAATACGACTCACTATAGGGAGACCCAAGCTTGGTACCGAGCTCGGATCCGCC
ACCATGGTGAGCAAGGGCGAGGAGCTGTTCACCGGGGTGGTGCCCATCCTGGTCGAGCTGGACGGCGACG
TAAACGGCCACAAGTTCAGCGTGTCCGGCGAGGGCGAGGGCGATGCCACCTACGGCAAGCTGACCCTGAA
GTTCATCTGCACCACCGGCAAGCTGCCCGTGCCCTGGCCCACCCTCGTGACCACCCTGACCTGGGGCGTG
CAGTGCTTCGCCCGCTACCCCGACCACATGAAGCAGCACGACTTCTTCAAGTCCGCCATGCCCGAAGGCT
ACGTCCAGGAGCGCACCATCTTCTTCAAGGACGACGGCAACTACAAGACCCGCGCCGAGGTGAAGTTCGA
GGGCGACACCCTGGTGAACCGCATCGAGCTGAAGGGCATCGACTTCAAGGAGGACGGCAACATCCTGGGG
CACAAGCTGGAGTACAACGCCATCAGCGACAACGTCTATATCACCGCCGACAAGCAGAGATCTATCACAC
TGGCGGCCGCTCGAGCATGCATCTAGAGGGCCCTATTCTATAGTGTCACCTAAATGCTAGAGGATCTTTG
TGAAGGAACCTTACTTCTGTGGTGTGACATAATTGGACAAACTACCTACAGAGATTTAAAGCTCTAAGGT
AAATATAAAATTTTTAAGTGTATAATGTGTTAAACTACTGATTCTAATTGTTTGTGTATTTTAGATTCCA
ACCTATGGAACTGATGAATGGGAGCAGTGGTGGAATGCCTTTAATGAGGAAAACCTGTTTTGCTCAGAAG
AAATGCCATCTAGTGATGATGAGGCTACTGCTGACTCTCAACATTCTACTCCTCCAAAAAAGAAGAGAAA
GGTAGAAGACCCCAAGGACTTTCCTTCAGAATTGCTAAGTTTTTTGAGTCATGCTGTGTTTAGTAATAGA
ACTCTTGCTTGCTTTGCTATTTACACCACAAAGGAAAAAGCTGCACTGCTATACAAGAAAATTATGGAAA
AATATTTGATGTATAGTGCCTTGACTAGAGATCATAATCAGCCATACCACATTTGTAGAGGTTTTACTTG
CTTTAAAAAACCTCCCACACCTCCCCCTGAACCTGAAACATAAAATGAATGCAATTGTTGTTGTTAACTT
GTTTATTGCAGCTTATAATGGTTACAAATAAAGCAATAGCATCACAAATTTCACAAATAAAGCATTTTTT
TCACTGCATTCTAGTTGTGGTTTGTCCAAACTCATCAATGTATCTTATCATGTCTGGATCATCCCGCCAT
GGTATCAACGCCATATTTCTATTTACAGTAGGGACCTCTTCGTTGTGTAGGTACCGCTGTATTCCTAGGG
AAATAGTAGAGGCACCTTGAACTGTCTGCATCAGCCATATAGCCCCCGCTGTTCGACTTACAAACACAGG
CACAGTACTGACAAACCCATACACCTCCTCTGAAATACCCATAGTTGCTAGGGCTGTCTCCGAACTCATT
ACACCCTCCAAAGTCAGAGCTGTAATTTCGCCATCAAGGGCAGCGAGGGCTTCTCCAGATAAAATAGCTT
CTGCCGAGAGTCCCGTAAGGGTAGACACTTCAGCTAATCCCTCGATGAGGTCTACTAGAATAGTCAGTGC
GGCTCCCATTTTGAAAATTCACTTACTTGATCAGCTTCAGAAGATGGCGGAGGGCCTCCAACACAGTAAT
TTTCCTCCCGACTCTTAAAATAGAAAATGTCAAGTCAGTTAAGCAGGAAGTGGACTAACTGACGCAGCTG
GCCGTGCGACATCCTCTTTTAATTAGTTGCTAGGCAACGCCCTCCAGAGGGCGTGTGGTTTTGCAAGAGG
AAGCAAAAGCCTCTCCACCCAGGCCTAGAATGTTTCCACCCAATCATTACTATGACAACAGCTGTTTTTT
TTAGTATTAAGCAGAGGCCGGGGACCCCTGGGCCCGCTTACTCTGGAGAAAAAGAAGAGAGGCATTGTAG
AGGCTTCCAGAGGCAACTTGTCAAAACAGGACTGCTTCTATTTCTGTCACACTGTCTGGCCCTGTCACAA
GGTCCAGCACCTCCATACCCCCTTTAATAAGCAGTTTGGGAACGGGTGCGGGTCTTACTCCGCCCATCCC
GCCCCTAACTCCGCCCAGTTCCGCCCATTCTCCGCCCCATGGCTGACTAATTTTTTTTATTTATGCAGAG
GCCGAGGCCGCCTCGGCCTCTGAGCTATTCCAGAAGTAGTGAGGAGGCTTTTTTGGAGGCCTAGGCTTTT
GCAAAAAGCTAATTC
