>Addgene plasmid #60897 | Cerulean(1-158) in pcDNAI/Amp | addgene partial sequence | sequence record 118915 | CMV-F 5'-CGCAAATGGGCGGTAGGCGTG-3'
CTCTCTGGCTAACTAGAGAACCCACTGCTTACTGGCTTATCGAAATTAATACGACTCACTATAGGGAGAC
CCAAGCTTGGTACCGAGCTCGGATCCGCCACCATGGTGAGCAAGGGCGAGGAGCTGTTCACCGGGGTGGT
GCCCATCCTGGTCGAGCTGGACGGCGACGTAAACGGCCACAAGTTCAGCGTGTCCGGCGAGGGCGAGGGC
GATGCCACCTACGGCAAGCTGACCCTGAAGTTCATCTGCACCACCGGCAAGCTGCCCGTGCCCTGGCCCA
CCCTCGTGACCACCCTGACCTGGGGCGTGCAGTGCTTCGCCCGCTACCCCGACCACATGAAGCAGCACGA
CTTCTTCAAGTCCGCCATGCCCGAAGGCTACGTCCAGGAGCGCACCATCTTCTTCAAGGACGACGGCAAC
TACAAGACCCGCGCCGAGGTGAAGTTCGAGGGCGACACCCTGGTGAACCGCATCGAGCTGAAGGGCATCG
ACTTCAAGGAGGACGGCAACATCCTGGGGCACAAGCTGGAGTACAACGCCATCAGCGACAACGTCTATAT
CACCGCCGACAAGCAGAGATCTATCACACTGGCGGCCGCTCGAGCATGCATCTAGAGGGCCCTATTCTAT
AGTGTCACCTAAATGCTAGAGGATCTTTGTGAAGGAACCTTACTTCTGTGGTGTGACATAATTGGACAAA
CTACCTACAGAGATTTAAAGCTCTAAGGTAAATATAAAATTTTTAAGTGTATAATGTGTTAAACTACTGA
TTCTAATTGTTTGTGTATTTTAGATTCCAACCTATGGAACTGATGAATGGGAGCAGTGGTGGAATGCCTT
TAA
