>Addgene plasmid #60897 | Cerulean(1-158) in pcDNAI/Amp | addgene partial sequence | sequence record 118916 | SP6 5'-ATTTAGGTGACACTATAG-3'
CGGCCGCCAGTGTGATAGATCTCTGCTTGTCGGCGGTGATATAGACGTTGTCGCTGATGGCGTTGTACTC
CAGCTTGTGCCCCAGGATGTTGCCGTCCTCCTTGAAGTCGATGCCCTTCAGCTCGATGCGGTTCACCAGG
GTGTCGCCCTCGAACTTCACCTCGGCGCGGGTCTTGTAGTTGCCGTCGTCCTTGAAGAAGATGGTGCGCT
CCTGGACGTAGCCTTCGGGCATGGCGGACTTGAAGAAGTCGTGCTGCTTCATGTGGTCGGGGTAGCGGGC
GAAGCACTGCACGCCCCAGGTCAGGGTGGTCACGAGGGTGGGCCAGGGCACGGGCAGCTTGCCGGTGGTG
CAGATGAACTTCAGGGTCAGCTTGCCGTAGGTGGCATCGCCCTCGCCCTCGCCGGACACGCTGAACTTGT
GGCCGTTTACGTCGCCGTCCAGCTCGACCAGGATGGGCACCACCCCGGTGAACAGCTCCTCGCCCTTGCT
CACCATGGTGGCGGATCCGAGCTCGGTACCAAGCTTGGGTCTCCCTATAGTGAGTCGTATTAATTTCGAT
AAGCCAGTAAGCAGTGGGTTCTCTAGTTAGCCAGAGAGCTCTGCTTATATAGACCTCCCACCGTACACGC
CTACCGCCCATTTGCGTCAATGGGGCGGAGTTGTTACGACATTTTGGAAAGTCCCGTTGATTTTGGTGCC
AAAACAAACTCCCATTGACGTCAATGGGGTGGAGACTTGGAAATCCCCGTGAGTCAAACCGCTATCCACG
CCCATTGATGTACTGCCAAAACCGCATCACCATGGTAATAGCGATGACTAATACGTAGATGTACTG
